LOCUS       Exported 6986 bp ds-DNA circular SYN 12-MAY-2021
DEFINITION  Expresses the non-phosphorylatable point mutant (T391A) of FLIM-AKAR
            in a Cre dependent manner in an AAV backbone.
ACCESSION   .
VERSION     .
KEYWORDS    AAV-FLEX-FLIM-AKART391A
SOURCE      synthetic DNA construct
  ORGANISM  synthetic DNA construct
REFERENCE   1 (bases 1 to 6986)
  AUTHORS   Chen Y, Saulnier JL, Yellen G, Sabatini BL
  TITLE     A PKA activity sensor for quantitative analysis of endogenous GPCR
            signaling via 2-photon FRET-FLIM imaging.
  JOURNAL   Front Pharmacol. 2014 Apr 2;5:56. doi: 10.3389/fphar.2014.00056.
            eCollection 2014.
  PUBMED    24765076
REFERENCE   2 (bases 1 to 6986)
  AUTHORS   .
  TITLE     Direct Submission
  JOURNAL   Exported May 12, 2021 from SnapGene Server 1.1.58
            http://www.snapgene.com
FEATURES             Location/Qualifiers
     source          1..6986
                     /organism="synthetic DNA construct"
                     /mol_type="other DNA"
     primer_bind     complement(11..28)
                     /label=L4440
                     /note="L4440 vector, forward primer"
     rep_origin      complement(182..770)
                     /direction=LEFT
                     /label=ori
                     /note="high-copy-number ColE1/pMB1/pBR322/pUC origin of
                     replication"
     primer_bind     complement(262..281)
                     /label=pBR322ori-F
                     /note="pBR322 origin, forward primer"
     CDS             complement(941..1801)
                     /codon_start=1
                     /gene="bla"
                     /product="beta-lactamase"
                     /label=AmpR
                     /note="confers resistance to ampicillin, carbenicillin, and
                     related antibiotics"
                     /translation="MSIQHFRVALIPFFAAFCLPVFAHPETLVKVKDAEDQLGARVGYI
                     ELDLNSGKILESFRPEERFPMMSTFKVLLCGAVLSRIDAGQEQLGRRIHYSQNDLVEYS
                     PVTEKHLTDGMTVRELCSAAITMSDNTAANLLLTTIGGPKELTAFLHNMGDHVTRLDRW
                     EPELNEAIPNDERDTTMPVAMATTLRKLLTGELLTLASRQQLIDWMEADKVAGPLLRSA
                     LPAGWFIADKSGAGERGSRGIIAALGPDGKPSRIVVIYTTGSQATMDERNRQIAEIGAS
                     LIKHW"
     primer_bind     1564..1583
                     /label=Amp-R
                     /note="Ampicillin resistance gene, reverse primer"
     promoter        complement(1802..1906)
                     /gene="bla"
                     /label=AmpR promoter
     rep_origin      complement(1932..2387)
                     /direction=LEFT
                     /label=f1 ori
                     /note="f1 bacteriophage origin of replication; arrow
                     indicates direction of (+) strand synthesis"
     primer_bind     complement(2069..2090)
                     /label=F1ori-F
                     /note="F1 origin, forward primer"
     primer_bind     2281..2300
                     /label=F1ori-R
                     /note="F1 origin, reverse primer"
     repeat_region   2459..2588
                     /label=AAV2 ITR
     promoter        2901..3178
                     /label=chicken beta-actin promoter
     primer_bind     3458..3480
                     /label=pCAGGS-5
                     /note="Chimeric intron in CAG promoter, forward primer"
     primer_bind     3542..3561
                     /label=pCAG-F
                     /note="Rabbit beta-globin intron, for pCAG plasmids,
                     forward primer"
     protein_bind    complement(3596..3629)
                     /label=lox2272
                     /bound_moiety="Cre recombinase"
                     /note="Cre-mediated recombination occurs in the 8-bp core
                     sequence (GGATACTT). lox2272 sites are compatible with each
                     other, but incompatible with loxP or loxN sites (Lee and
                     Saito, 1988)."
     protein_bind    complement(3692..3725)
                     /label=loxP
                     /bound_moiety="Cre recombinase"
                     /note="Cre-mediated recombination occurs in the 8-bp core
                     sequence (GCATACAT)."
     CDS             complement(5164..5682)
                     /codon_start=1
                     /product="N-terminal fragment of mVenus for use in
                     bimolecular fluorescence complementation (BiFC) (Kodama and
                     Hu, 2010)"
                     /label=VN173
                     /translation="MVSKGEELFTGVVPILVELDGDVNGHKFSVSGEGEGDATYGKLTL
                     KFICTTGKLPVPWPTLVTTLTYGVQCFSRYPDHMKQHDFFKSAMPEGYVQERTIFFKDD
                     GNYKTRAEVKFEGDTLVNRIELKGIDFKEDGNILGHKLEYNYNSHNVYIMADKQKNGIK
                     VNFKIRHNIE"
     primer_bind     5357..5376
                     /label=EXFP-R
                     /note="For distinguishing EGFP variants, reverse primer"
     primer_bind     5616..5637
                     /label=EGFP-N
                     /note="EGFP, reverse primer"
     regulatory      5679..5688
                     /regulatory_class="other"
                     /note="vertebrate consensus sequence for strong initiation
                     of translation (Kozak, 1987)"
     protein_bind    5709..5742
                     /label=lox2272
                     /bound_moiety="Cre recombinase"
                     /note="Cre-mediated recombination occurs in the 8-bp core
                     sequence (GGATACTT). lox2272 sites are compatible with each
                     other, but incompatible with loxP or loxN sites (Lee and
                     Saito, 1988)."
     protein_bind    5813..5846
                     /label=loxP
                     /bound_moiety="Cre recombinase"
                     /note="Cre-mediated recombination occurs in the 8-bp core
                     sequence (GCATACAT)."
     misc_feature    5888..6476
                     /label=WPRE
                     /note="woodchuck hepatitis virus posttranscriptional
                     regulatory element"
     primer_bind     complement(5941..5961)
                     /label=WPRE-R
                     /note="WPRE, reverse primer"
     CDS             complement(6359..6370)
                     /codon_start=1
                     /product="Factor Xa recognition and cleavage site"
                     /label=Factor Xa site
                     /translation="IEGR"
     polyA_signal    6519..6640
                     /label=SV40 poly(A) signal
                     /note="SV40 polyadenylation signal"
     primer_bind     complement(6530..6549)
                     /label=EBV-rev
                     /note="SV40 polyA terminator, reverse primer"
     primer_bind     6584..6603
                     /label=SV40pA-R
                     /note="SV40 polyA, reverse primer"
     repeat_region   6802..6931
                     /label=AAV2 ITR
ORIGIN
        1 cttccgcttc ctcgctcact gactcgctgc gctcggtcgt tcggctgcgg cgagcggtat
       61 cagctcactc aaaggcggta atacggttat ccacagaatc aggggataac gcaggaaaga
      121 acatgtgagc aaaaggccag caaaaggcca ggaaccgtaa aaaggccgcg ttgctggcgt
      181 ttttccatag gctccgcccc cctgacgagc atcacaaaaa tcgacgctca agtcagaggt
      241 ggcgaaaccc gacaggacta taaagatacc aggcgtttcc ccctggaagc tccctcgtgc
      301 gctctcctgt tccgaccctg ccgcttaccg gatacctgtc cgcctttctc ccttcgggaa
      361 gcgtggcgct ttctcatagc tcacgctgta ggtatctcag ttcggtgtag gtcgttcgct
      421 ccaagctggg ctgtgtgcac gaaccccccg ttcagcccga ccgctgcgcc ttatccggta
      481 actatcgtct tgagtccaac ccggtaagac acgacttatc gccactggca gcagccactg
      541 gtaacaggat tagcagagcg aggtatgtag gcggtgctac agagttcttg aagtggtggc
      601 ctaactacgg ctacactaga agaacagtat ttggtatctg cgctctgctg aagccagtta
      661 ccttcggaaa aagagttggt agctcttgat ccggcaaaca aaccaccgct ggtagcggtg
      721 gtttttttgt ttgcaagcag cagattacgc gcagaaaaaa aggatctcaa gaagatcctt
      781 tgatcttttc tacggggtct gacgctcagt ggaacgaaaa ctcacgttaa gggattttgg
      841 tcatgagatt atcaaaaagg atcttcacct agatcctttt aaattaaaaa tgaagtttta
      901 aatcaatcta aagtatatat gagtaaactt ggtctgacag ttaccaatgc ttaatcagtg
      961 aggcacctat ctcagcgatc tgtctatttc gttcatccat agttgcctga ctccccgtcg
     1021 tgtagataac tacgatacgg gagggcttac catctggccc cagtgctgca atgataccgc
     1081 gagacccacg ctcaccggct ccagatttat cagcaataaa ccagccagcc ggaagggccg
     1141 agcgcagaag tggtcctgca actttatccg cctccatcca gtctattaat tgttgccggg
     1201 aagctagagt aagtagttcg ccagttaata gtttgcgcaa cgttgttgcc attgctacag
     1261 gcatcgtggt gtcacgctcg tcgtttggta tggcttcatt cagctccggt tcccaacgat
     1321 caaggcgagt tacatgatcc cccatgttgt gcaaaaaagc ggttagctcc ttcggtcctc
     1381 cgatcgttgt cagaagtaag ttggccgcag tgttatcact catggttatg gcagcactgc
     1441 ataattctct tactgtcatg ccatccgtaa gatgcttttc tgtgactggt gagtactcaa
     1501 ccaagtcatt ctgagaatag tgtatgcggc gaccgagttg ctcttgcccg gcgtcaatac
     1561 gggataatac cgcgccacat agcagaactt taaaagtgct catcattgga aaacgttctt
     1621 cggggcgaaa actctcaagg atcttaccgc tgttgagatc cagttcgatg taacccactc
     1681 gtgcacccaa ctgatcttca gcatctttta ctttcaccag cgtttctggg tgagcaaaaa
     1741 caggaaggca aaatgccgca aaaaagggaa taagggcgac acggaaatgt tgaatactca
     1801 tactcttcct ttttcaatat tattgaagca tttatcaggg ttattgtctc atgagcggat
     1861 acatatttga atgtatttag aaaaataaac aaataggggt tccgcgcaca tttccccgaa
     1921 aagtgccacc taaattgtaa gcgttaatat tttgttaaaa ttcgcgttaa atttttgtta
     1981 aatcagctca ttttttaacc aataggccga aatcggcaaa atcccttata aatcaaaaga
     2041 atagaccgag atagggttga gtgttgttcc agtttggaac aagagtccac tattaaagaa
     2101 cgtggactcc aacgtcaaag gnnnnnnnnn nnnnnnnnnn nnnnnnnnnn nnnnnnnnnn
     2161 nnnnnnnnnn tnnnnnnnnn nnnnnnnnnn nnnnnnnnnn nnnnnnnnnn nnnnnnnnnn
     2221 nnnnnnnnnn nnnnnnnnnn nnnnnnnnnn nnnnnnnnnn nngnnnnnnn nnnnnnnnnn
     2281 nnnnnnnnnn nnnnnnnnnn nnnnnnnnnn nnnnnnnnnn nnnnnnnnnn nnnnnnnnnn
     2341 nnnnnnnnnn nnnnnnnnnn nnnnnnnnnn nnnnnnnnnn nnnnnnnccc attcgccatt
     2401 caggctgcgc aactgttggg aagggcgatc ggtgcgggcc tcttcgctat tacgccagct
     2461 gcgcgctcgc tcgctcactg aggccgcccg ggcaaagccc gggcgtcggg cgacctttgg
     2521 tcgcccggcc tcagtgagcg agcgagcgcg cagagaggga gtggccaact ccatcactag
     2581 gggttccttg tagttaatga ttaacccgcc atgctactta tctacgtagc catgctctag
     2641 gaagatcgta ccattgacgt caataatgac gtatgttccc atagtaacgc caatagggac
     2701 tttccattga cgtcaatggg tggagtattt acggtaaact gcccacttgg cagtacatca
     2761 agtgtatcat atgccaagta cgccccctat tgacgtcaat gacggtaaat ggcccgcctg
     2821 gcattatgcc cagtacatga ccttatggga ctttcctact tggcagtaca tctacgtatt
     2881 agtcatcgct attaccatgg tcgaggtgag ccccacgttc tgcttcactc tccccatctc
     2941 ccccccctcc ccacccccaa ttttgtattt atttattttt taattatttt gtgcagcgat
     3001 gggggcgggg gggggggggg ggcgcgcgcc aggcggggcg gggcggggcg aggggcgggg
     3061 cggggcgagg cggagaggtg cggcggcagc caatcagagc ggcgcgctcc gaaagtttcc
     3121 ttttatggcg aggcggcggc ggcggcggcc ctataaaaag cgaagcgcgc ggcgggcggg
     3181 agtcgctgcg acgctgcctt cgccccgtgc cccgctccgc cgccgcctcg cgccgcccgc
     3241 cccggctctg actgaccgcg ttactcccac aggtgagcgg gcgggacggc ccttctcctc
     3301 cgggctgtaa ttagcgcttg gtttaatgac ggcttgtttc ttttctgtgg ctgcgtgaaa
     3361 gccttgaggg gctccgggag ggccctttgt gcggggggag cggctcgggg ctgtccgcgg
     3421 ggggacggct gccttcgggg gggacggggc agggcggggt tcggcttctg gcgtgtgacc
     3481 ggcggctcta gagcctctgc taaccatgtt catgccttct tctttttcct acagctcctg
     3541 ggcaacgtgc tggttattgt gctgtctcat cattttggca aagaattgga tccccataac
     3601 ttcgtataaa gtatcctata cgaagttata tcaaaatagg aagaccaatg cttcaccatc
     3661 gacccgaatt gccaagcatc accatcgacc cataacttcg tataatgtat gctatacgaa
     3721 gttatactag ggatcccctt actcgatgtt gtgcctgatt ttgaagttga ccttgatacc
     3781 gtttttctgc ttgtcggcca taatatagac gttcacgcta ttccagttgt actccagctt
     3841 atgcccgagg atatttccat cttctttaaa gtcaatcccc ttcagctcga ttcggttgac
     3901 gagggtgtca ccttcgaact tcacctctgc gcgagttttg tagttgccat cgtccttaaa
     3961 gaaaattgtc cgttcctgca cgtatccctc aggcatggca gatttaaaga aatcatgctg
     4021 cttcatgtgg tcggggtacc ttgcaaagca catcaggccg taaccgaagg tagtgaccag
     4081 ggttggccaa ggcacgggca gcttccctgt ggtgcagatc agtttgagtg tcagctttcc
     4141 ataggtagca tccccttctc cctcgccgct cacgctgaac ttgtggccgt tcacgtcgcc
     4201 gtccagttcc acgagaatgg ggaccacgcc agtgaacagt tcctcgccct tggacaccat
     4261 gctaccccct gttccgcctt tgtacagctc gtccatcccg agagtgattc cagcggctgt
     4321 gactctttcg agcagcacca tatgatccct tttctcattt ggatcttttg acagggcact
     4381 ctgataagag aggtagtggt tgtctgggag gaggactggc ccgtcaccga ttggagtatt
     4441 ctgctgatag tggtctgcga gctggactga acccatgagt tctgagccgc cggtgccgcc
     4501 gtccaccagg gcggcgcgac gcaggccctt ggtgctgccc tcgccgctgc ctggcttacc
     4561 tgcagagcga tcaactttgt tctgctcgag gcactgctta aatttgtcgt ttatgaaaat
     4621 gaccagagat aaaatatctg attccacgcc tacaccaacg gttatttcat caccttgaga
     4681 cagtaactga ttgctgttct tctcgacttt ttgcccattt aaccaggtcc cgttagtgct
     4741 gatgtcgttg aggaggaggt tcccgtcttc gcccaggaga atctgaaagt gcttattgga
     4801 cagcctgcta atgttcccca ggtgatagtc gcaagcgggg tttcttccga atgtccagac
     4861 tttcttaata gaccttttct ccttcagcac ctgactgatg tcggcagaca ggtcgcgaat
     4921 ggggatctgt ccagttgtac agatgacccg gcacacgata ttttcaccga tctgctcctg
     4981 ggaaaactta tgcatgcgag cggcagtgac gaactcgagc agcaccatgt gatcccgttt
     5041 ctcgtttggg tcttttgaga gcttactctg agtagacaga taatgattat cagggagcag
     5101 gacgggcccg tctccgatag gtgtgttctg ctggtaatga tcagccagct gcacgctgcc
     5161 gtcctcgatg ttgtggcgga tcttgaagtt caccttgatg ccgttcttct gcttgtcggc
     5221 catgatatag acgttgtggc tgttgtagtt gtactccagc ttgtgcccca ggatgttgcc
     5281 gtcctccttg aagtcgatgc ccttcagctc gatgcggttc accagggtgt cgccctcgaa
     5341 cttcacctcg gcgcgggtct tgtagttgcc gtcgtccttg aagaagatgg tgcgctcctg
     5401 gacgtagcct tcgggcatgg cggacttgaa gaagtcgtgc tgcttcatgt ggtcggggta
     5461 gcggctgaag cactgcacgc cgtaggtcag ggtggtcacg agggtgggcc agggcacggg
     5521 cagcttgccg gtggtgcaga tgaacttcag ggtcagcttg ccgtaggtgg catcgccctc
     5581 gccctcgccg gacacgctga acttgtggcc gtttacgtcg ccgtccagct cgaccaggat
     5641 gggcaccacc ccggtgaaca gctcctcgcc cttgctcacc atggtggcgg cgggtaccga
     5701 attctagtat aacttcgtat aggatacttt atacgaagtt atcattggga ttcttcctat
     5761 tttgatccaa gcatcaccat cgaccctcta gtccagatct caccatcgac ccataacttc
     5821 gtatagcata cattatacga agttatgtcc ctcgaagagg ttcgaattcg atatcaagct
     5881 tatcgataat caacctctgg attacaaaat ttgtgaaaga ttgactggta ttcttaacta
     5941 tgttgctcct tttacgctat gtggatacgc tgctttaatg cctttgtatc atgctattgc
     6001 ttcccgtatg gctttcattt tctcctcctt gtataaatcc tggttgctgt ctctttatga
     6061 ggagttgtgg cccgttgtca ggcaacgtgg cgtggtgtgc actgtgtttg ctgacgcaac
     6121 ccccactggt tggggcattg ccaccacctg tcagctcctt tccgggactt tcgctttccc
     6181 cctccctatt gccacggcgg aactcatcgc cgcctgcctt gcccgctgct ggacaggggc
     6241 tcggctgttg ggcactgaca attccgtggt gttgtcgggg aaatcatcgt cctttccttg
     6301 gctgctcgcc tgtgttgcca cctggattct gcgcgggacg tccttctgct acgtcccttc
     6361 ggccctcaat ccagcggacc ttccttcccg cggcctgctg ccggctctgc ggcctcttcc
     6421 gcgtcttcgc cttcgccctc agacgagtcg gatctccctt tgggccgcct ccccgcatcg
     6481 ataccgtcga cccgggcggc cgcttcgagc agacatgata agatacattg atgagtttgg
     6541 acaaaccaca actagaatgc agtgaaaaaa atgctttatt tgtgaaattt gtgatgctat
     6601 tgctttattt gtaaccatta taagctgcaa taaacaagtt aacaacaaca attgcattca
     6661 ttttatgttt caggttcagg gggagatgtg ggaggttttt taaagcaagt aaaacctcta
     6721 caaatgtggt aaaatcgata aggatcttcc tagagcatgg ctacgtagat aagtagcatg
     6781 gcgggttaat cattaactac aaggaacccc tagtgatgga gttggccact ccctctctgc
     6841 gcgctcgctc gctcactgag gccgggcgac caaaggtcgc ccgacgcccg ggctttgccc
     6901 gggcggcctc agtgagcgag cgagcgcgca gctgcattaa tgaatcggcc aacgcgcggg
     6961 gagaggcggt ttgcgtattg ggcgct
//
