[The description below was written by a language model from this plasmid's Addgene catalogue record and the feature table of its GenBank file.]
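Description:
AAV-FLEX-FLIM-AKART391A is an adeno-associated virus transfer plasmid of about 7 kb for Cre-dependent mammalian expression of a control version of the FLIM-AKAR protein kinase A activity sensor. The bacterial portion carries a ColE1/pUC-type origin, an f1 phage origin and the beta-lactamase gene for ampicillin selection. The feature table annotates the origin as high-copy, whereas the catalogue lists the plasmid as low copy and recommends a recombination-deficient E. coli strain, a common precaution for keeping the ITRs and lox repeats intact. Two AAV2 inverted terminal repeats flank the expression cassette and provide the signals for replication and packaging of the intervening DNA into AAV particles.

Between the ITRs, a CAG promoter (annotated as the chicken beta-actin promoter with its chimeric intron) is followed by a FLEX switch: paired lox2272 and loxP sites in opposing orientations bracket the roughly 1.9 kb synthetic sensor insert, which sits in the antisense orientation with its Kozak sequence. Without Cre, no sense transcript is made. Cre recombination inverts the cassette and then excises one site of each pair, locking the coding sequence in the sense orientation. A WPRE and an SV40 polyadenylation signal follow to enhance transcript stability and processing.

The only annotated coding feature in the insert is a GFP-family segment auto-labelled as an mVenus N-terminal fragment, which probably reflects sequence similarity to a fluorescent protein in the sensor rather than a BiFC part. The rest of the sensor is unannotated. FLIM-AKAR derives from AKAR3, and the T391A substitution makes it non-phosphorylatable, so this construct serves as a negative control for PKA-dependent signals in two-photon FRET-FLIM imaging of Cre-defined cells.
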