Addgene plasmid #60446: AAV-FLEX-FLIM-AKART391A
Purpose: Expresses the non-phosphorylatable point mutant (T391A) of FLIM-AKAR in a Cre dependent manner in an AAV backbone
Depositing lab: Bernardo Sabatini. Depositing organization: Harvard Medical School. Publication: A PKA activity sensor for quantitative analysis of endogenous GPCR signaling via 2-photon FRET-FLIM imaging. Chen Y, Saulnier JL, Yellen G, Sabatini BL. Front Pharmacol. 2014 Apr 2;5:56. doi: 10.3389/fphar.2014.00056. eCollection 2014. PubMed 24765076.
Backbone
  Vector backbone: AAV-FLEX
  Backbone manufacturer: Scott Sternson
  Backbone size w/o insert (bp): 5100
  Total vector size (bp): 7000
  Modifications to backbone: N/A
  Vector type: Mammalian Expression, AAV, Cre/Lox
Growth in bacteria
  Bacterial resistance: Ampicillin, 100 μg/mL
  Growth temperature: 30°C
  Growth strain: Stbl3
  Growth instructions: Use recombinase-free E. coli (e.g. Invitrogen's Stbl3)
  Copy number: Low Copy
Gene/Insert
  Gene/Insert name: FLIM-AKART391A
  Species: Synthetic
  Insert size (bp): 1900
  Mutation: changed Threonine 391 to Ananine
  Promoter: CAG
  Cloning method: Ligation Independent Cloning
  Sequencing primers: 5′ GCAACGTGCTGGTTATTGTG; 3′ GAGGTTGATTATCGATAAGC
Resource information
  A portion of this plasmid was derived from a plasmid made by: AAV-FLEX-FLIM-AKART391A is a point mutant of AAV-FLEX-FLIM-AKAR from our laboratory. FLIM-AKAR was modified from AKAR3 from Jin Zhang's laboratory at Johns Hopkins University.
Terms and licenses: Academic/Nonprofit Terms; Industry Terms: Not Available to Industry
How to cite: AAV-FLEX-FLIM-AKART391A was a gift from Bernardo Sabatini (Addgene plasmid # 60446 ; http://n2t.net/addgene:60446 ; RRID:Addgene_60446)
