>Addgene plasmid #60446 | AAV-FLEX-FLIM-AKART391A | addgene partial sequence | sequence record 98640 | pCAG-F 5'-GCAACGTGCTGGTTATTGTG-3'
GGATCCCCATAACTTCGTATAAAGTATCCTATACGAAGTTATATCAAAATAGGAAGACCAATGCTTCACC
ATCGACCCGAATTGCCAAGCATCACCATCGACCCATAACTTCGTATAATGTATGCTATACGAAGTTATAC
TAGGGATCCCCTTACTCGATGTTGTGCCTGATTTTGAAGTTGACCTTGATACCGTTTTTCTGCTTGTCGG
CCATAATATAGACGTTCACGCTATTCCAGTTGTACTCCAGCTTATGCCCGAGGATATTTC
