>Addgene plasmid #60446 | AAV-FLEX-FLIM-AKART391A | addgene partial sequence | sequence record 98656 | WPRE-R 5'-CATAGCGTAAAAGGAGCAACA-3'
CAAATTTTGTAATCCAGAGGTTTGATTATCGATAAGCTTTGATATCGAATTCGAACCTCTTCGAGGGACA
TAACTTCGTATAATGTATGCTATACGAAGTTATGGGTCGATGGTGAGATCTGGACTAGAGGGTCGATGGT
GATGCTTGGATCAAAATAGGAAGAATCCCAATGATAACTTCGTATAAAGTATCCTATACGAAGTTATACT
AGAATTCGGTACCCGCCGCCACCATGGTGAGCAAGGGCGAGGAGCTGTTCACCGGGGTGGTGCCCATCCT
GGTCGAGCTGGACGGCGACGTAAACGGCCACAAGTTC
