>Addgene plasmid #60446 | AAV-FLEX-FLIM-AKART391A | addgene partial sequence | sequence record 99147 | EXFP-internal-F 5'-ACGACGGCAACTACAAGACC-3'
ACCGCATCGAGCTGAAGGGCATCGACTTCAAGGAGGACGGCAACATCCTGGGGCACAAGCTGGAGTACAA
CTACAACAGCCACAACGTCTATATCATGGCCGACAAGCAGAAGAACGGCATCAAGGTGAACTTCAAGATC
CGCCACAACATCGAGGACGGCAGCGTGCAGCTGGCTGATCATTACCAGCAGAACACACCTATCGGAGACG
GGCCCGTCCTGCTCCCTGATAATCATTATCTGTCTACTCAGAGTAAGCTCTCAAAAGACCCAAACGAGAA
ACGGGATCACATGGTGCTGCTCGAGTTCGTCACTGCCGCTCGCATGCATAAGTTTTCCCAGGAGCAGATC
GGTGAAAATATCGTGTGCCGGGTCATCTGTACAACTGGACAGATCCCCATTCGCGACCTGTCTGCCGACA
TCAGTCAGGTGCTGAAGGAGAAAAGGTCTATTAAGAAAGTCTGGACATTCGGAAGAAACCCCGCTTGCGA
CTATCACCTGGGGAACATTAGCAGGCTGTCCAATAAGCACTTTCAGATTCTCCTGGGCGAAGACGGGAAC
CTCCTCCTCAACGACATCAGCACTAACGGGACCTGGTTAAATGGGCAAAAAGTCGAGAAGAACAGCAATC
AGTTACTGTCTCAAGGTGATGAAATAACCGTTGGTGTAGGCGTGGAATCAGATATTTTATCTCTGGTCAT
TTTCATAAACGACAAATTTAAGCAGTGCCTCGAGCAGAACAAAGTTGATCGCTCTGCAGGTAAGCCAGGC
AGCGGCGAGGGCAGCACCAAGGGCCTGCGTCGCGCCGCCCTGGTGGACGGCGGCACCGGCGGCTCA
